LOCUS       Exported 4599 bp ds-DNA circular SYN 12-MAY-2021
DEFINITION  synthetic circular DNA
ACCESSION   .
VERSION     .
KEYWORDS    pCI-ASC-HA
SOURCE      synthetic DNA construct
  ORGANISM  synthetic DNA construct
REFERENCE   1 (bases 1 to 4599)
  AUTHORS   Hornung V, Ablasser A, Charrel-Dennis M, Bauernfeind F, Horvath G,
            Caffrey DR, Latz E, Fitzgerald KA
  TITLE     AIM2 recognizes cytosolic dsDNA and forms a caspase-1-activating
            inflammasome with ASC.
  JOURNAL   Nature. 2009 Mar 26. 458(7237):514-8.
  PUBMED    19158675
REFERENCE   2 (bases 1 to 4599)
  AUTHORS   .
  TITLE     Direct Submission
  JOURNAL   Exported May 12, 2021 from SnapGene Server 1.1.58
            http://www.snapgene.com
FEATURES             Location/Qualifiers
     source          1..4599
                     /organism="synthetic DNA construct"
                     /mol_type="other DNA"
     enhancer        1..380
                     /label=CMV enhancer
                     /note="human cytomegalovirus immediate early enhancer"
     promoter        381..584
                     /label=CMV promoter
                     /note="human cytomegalovirus (CMV) immediate early
                     promoter"
     primer_bind     535..555
                     /label=CMV-F
                     /note="Human CMV immediate early promoter, forward primer"
     primer_bind     581..605
                     /label=LNCX
                     /note="Human CMV promoter, forward primer"
     intron          720..852
                     /label=chimeric intron
                     /note="chimera between introns from human beta-globin and
                     immunoglobulin heavy chain genes"
     primer_bind     835..854
                     /label=pMT2-F
                     /note="Synthetic intron, forward primer"
     promoter        897..915
                     /label=T7 promoter
                     /note="promoter for bacteriophage T7 RNA polymerase"
     CDS             941..967
                     /codon_start=1
                     /product="HA (human influenza hemagglutinin) epitope tag"
                     /label=HA
                     /translation="YPYDVPDYA"
     polyA_signal    1576..1697
                     /label=SV40 poly(A) signal
                     /note="SV40 polyadenylation signal"
     primer_bind     complement(1587..1606)
                     /label=EBV-rev
                     /note="SV40 polyA terminator, reverse primer"
     primer_bind     1641..1660
                     /label=SV40pA-R
                     /note="SV40 polyA, reverse primer"
     rep_origin      1878..2333
                     /direction=RIGHT
                     /label=f1 ori
                     /note="f1 bacteriophage origin of replication; arrow
                     indicates direction of (+) strand synthesis"
     primer_bind     complement(1965..1984)
                     /label=F1ori-R
                     /note="F1 origin, reverse primer"
     primer_bind     2175..2196
                     /label=F1ori-F
                     /note="F1 origin, forward primer"
     primer_bind     complement(2400..2419)
                     /label=pRS-marker
                     /note="pRS vectors, use to sequence yeast selectable
                     marker"
     primer_bind     2519..2541
                     /label=pGEX 3'
                     /note="pGEX vectors, reverse primer"
     primer_bind     complement(2579..2597)
                     /label=pBRforEco
                     /note="pBR322 vectors, upsteam of EcoRI site, forward
                     primer"
     promoter        2665..2769
                     /gene="bla"
                     /label=AmpR promoter
     CDS             2770..3630
                     /codon_start=1
                     /gene="bla"
                     /product="beta-lactamase"
                     /label=AmpR
                     /note="confers resistance to ampicillin, carbenicillin, and
                     related antibiotics"
                     /translation="MSIQHFRVALIPFFAAFCLPVFAHPETLVKVKDAEDQLGARVGYI
                     ELDLNSGKILESFRPEERFPMMSTFKVLLCGAVLSRIDAGQEQLGRRIHYSQNDLVEYS
                     PVTEKHLTDGMTVRELCSAAITMSDNTAANLLLTTIGGPKELTAFLHNMGDHVTRLDRW
                     EPELNEAIPNDERDTTMPVAMATTLRKLLTGELLTLASRQQLIDWMEADKVAGPLLRSA
                     LPAGWFIADKSGAGERGSRGIIAALGPDGKPSRIVVIYTTGSQATMDERNRQIAEIGAS
                     LIKHW"
     primer_bind     complement(2988..3007)
                     /label=Amp-R
                     /note="Ampicillin resistance gene, reverse primer"
     rep_origin      3801..4389
                     /direction=RIGHT
                     /label=ori
                     /note="high-copy-number ColE1/pMB1/pBR322/pUC origin of
                     replication"
     primer_bind     4290..4309
                     /label=pBR322ori-F
                     /note="pBR322 origin, forward primer"
ORIGIN
        1 ggcattgatt attgactagt tattaatagt aatcaattac ggggtcatta gttcatagcc
       61 catatatgga gttccgcgtt acataactta cggtaaatgg cccgcctggc tgaccgccca
      121 acgacccccg cccattgacg tcaataatga cgtatgttcc catagtaacg ccaataggga
      181 ctttccattg acgtcaatgg gtggagtatt tacggtaaac tgcccacttg gcagtacatc
      241 aagtgtatca tatgccaagt ccgcccccta ttgacgtcaa tgacggtaaa tggcccgcct
      301 ggcattatgc ccagtacatg accttacggg actttcctac ttggcagtac atctacgtat
      361 tagtcatcgc tattaccatg gtgatgcggt tttggcagta caccaatggg cgtggatagc
      421 ggtttgactc acggggattt ccaagtctcc accccattga cgtcaatggg agtttgtttt
      481 ggcaccaaaa tcaacgggac tttccaaaat gtcgtaataa ccccgccccg ttgacgcaaa
      541 tgggcggtag gcgtgtacgg tgggaggtct atataagcag agctcgttta gtgaaccgtc
      601 agatcactag aagctttatt gcggtagttt atcacagtta aattgctaac gcagtcagtg
      661 cttctgacac aacagtctcg aacttaagct gcagaagttg gtcgtgaggc actgggcagg
      721 taagtatcaa ggttacaaga caggtttaag gagaccaata gaaactgggc ttgtcgagac
      781 agagaagact cttgcgtttc tgataggcac ctattggtct tactgacatc cactttgcct
      841 ttctctccac aggtgtccac tcccagttca attacagctc ttaaggctag agtacttaat
      901 acgactcact ataggctagc ctcgagaatt cgaaatggcc tacccatacg acgtgccaga
      961 ctacgcannn nnnnnnnnnn nnnnnnnnnn nnnnnnnnnn nnnnnnnnnn nnnnnnnnnn
     1021 nnnnnnnnnn nnnnnnnnnn nnnnnnnnnn nnnnnnnnnn nnnnnnnnnn nnnnnnnnnn
     1081 nnnnnnnnnn nnnnnnnnnn nnnnnnnnnn nnnnnnnnnn nnnnnnnnnn nnnnnnnnnn
     1141 nnnnnnnnnn nnnnnnnnnn nnnnnnnnnn nnnnnnnnnn nnnnnnnnnn nnnnnnnnnn
     1201 nnnnnnnnnn nnnnnnnnnn nnnnnnnnnn nnnnnnnnnn nnnnnnnnnn nnnnnnnnnn
     1261 nnnnnnnnnn nnnnnnnnnn nnnnnnnnnn nnnnnnnnnn nnnnnnnnnn nnnnnnnnnn
     1321 nnnnnnnnnn nnnnnnnnnn nnnnnnnnnn nnnnnnnnnn nnnnnnnnnn nnnnnnnnnn
     1381 nnnnnnnnnn nnnnnnnnnn nnnnnnnnnn nnnnnnnnnn nnnnnnnnnn nnnnnnnnnn
     1441 nnnnnnnnnn nnnnnnnnnn nnnnnnnnnn nnnnnnnnnn nnnnnnnnnn nnnnnnnnnn
     1501 nnnnnnnnnn nnnnnnnnnn nnnnnnnnnn nnnnnnnnnn nnnnnnnnnt aggcggccgc
     1561 ttcgagcaga catgataaga tacattgatg agtttggaca aaccacaact agaatgcagt
     1621 gaaaaaaatg ctttatttgt gaaatttgtg atgctattgc tttatttgta accattataa
     1681 gctgcaataa acaagttaac aacaacaatt gcattcattt tatgtttcag gttcaggggg
     1741 agatgtggga ggttttttaa agcaagtaaa acctctacaa atgtggtaaa atcgataagg
     1801 atccgggctg gcgtaatagc gaagaggccc gcaccgatcg cccttcccaa cagttgcgca
     1861 gcctgaatgg cgaatggnnn nnnnnnnnnn nnnnnnnnnn nnnnnnnnnn nnnnnnnnnn
     1921 nnnnnnnnnn nnnnnnnnnn nnnnnnnnnn nnnnnnnnnn nnnnnnnnnn nnnnnnnnnn
     1981 nnnnnnnnnn nnnnnnnnnn ncnnnnnnnn nnnnnnnnnn nnnnnnnnnn nnnnnnnnnn
     2041 nnnnnnnnnn nnnnnnnnnn nnnnnnnnnn nnnnnnnnnn nnnnnnnnnn nnnannnnnn
     2101 nnnnnnnnnn nnnnnnnnnn nnnnnnnnnn nnnnnnnnnn nnncctttga cgttggagtc
     2161 cacgttcttt aatagtggac tcttgttcca aactggaaca acactcaacc ctatctcggt
     2221 ctattctttt gatttataag ggattttgcc gatttcggcc tattggttaa aaaatgagct
     2281 gatttaacaa aaatttaacg cgaattttaa caaaatatta acgcttacaa tttcctgatg
     2341 cggtattttc tccttacgca tctgtgcggt atttcacacc gcatatggtg cactctcagt
     2401 acaatctgct ctgatgccgc atagttaagc cagccccgac acccgccaac acccgctgac
     2461 gcgccctgac gggcttgtct gctcccggca tccgcttaca gacaagctgt gaccgtctcc
     2521 gggagctgca tgtgtcagag gttttcaccg tcatcaccga aacgcgcgag acgaaagggc
     2581 ctcgtgatac gcctattttt ataggttaat gtcatgataa taatggtttc ttagacgtca
     2641 ggtggcactt ttcggggaaa tgtgcgcgga acccctattt gtttattttt ctaaatacat
     2701 tcaaatatgt atccgctcat gagacaataa ccctgataaa tgcttcaata atattgaaaa
     2761 aggaagagta tgagtattca acatttccgt gtcgccctta ttcccttttt tgcggcattt
     2821 tgccttcctg tttttgctca cccagaaacg ctggtgaaag taaaagatgc tgaagatcag
     2881 ttgggtgcac gagtgggtta catcgaactg gatctcaaca gcggtaagat ccttgagagt
     2941 tttcgccccg aagaacgttt tccaatgatg agcactttta aagttctgct atgtggcgcg
     3001 gtattatccc gtattgacgc cgggcaagag caactcggtc gccgcataca ctattctcag
     3061 aatgacttgg ttgagtactc accagtcaca gaaaagcatc ttacggatgg catgacagta
     3121 agagaattat gcagtgctgc cataaccatg agtgataaca ctgcggccaa cttacttctg
     3181 acaacgatcg gaggaccgaa ggagctaacc gcttttttgc acaacatggg ggatcatgta
     3241 actcgccttg atcgttggga accggagctg aatgaagcca taccaaacga cgagcgtgac
     3301 accacgatgc ctgtagcaat ggcaacaacg ttgcgcaaac tattaactgg cgaactactt
     3361 actctagctt cccggcaaca attaatagac tggatggagg cggataaagt tgcaggacca
     3421 cttctgcgct cggcccttcc ggctggctgg tttattgctg ataaatctgg agccggtgag
     3481 cgtgggtctc gcggtatcat tgcagcactg gggccagatg gtaagccctc ccgtatcgta
     3541 gttatctaca cgacggggag tcaggcaact atggatgaac gaaatagaca gatcgctgag
     3601 ataggtgcct cactgattaa gcattggtaa ctgtcagacc aagtttactc atatatactt
     3661 tagattgatt taaaacttca tttttaattt aaaaggatct aggtgaagat cctttttgat
     3721 aatctcatga ccaaaatccc ttaacgtgag ttttcgttcc actgagcgtc agaccccgta
     3781 gaaaagatca aaggatcttc ttgagatcct ttttttctgc gcgtaatctg ctgcttgcaa
     3841 acaaaaaaac caccgctacc agcggtggtt tgtttgccgg atcaagagct accaactctt
     3901 tttccgaagg taactggctt cagcagagcg cagataccaa atactgttct tctagtgtag
     3961 ccgtagttag gccaccactt caagaactct gtagcaccgc ctacatacct cgctctgcta
     4021 atcctgttac cagtggctgc tgccagtggc gataagtcgt gtcttaccgg gttggactca
     4081 agacgatagt taccggataa ggcgcagcgg tcgggctgaa cggggggttc gtgcacacag
     4141 cccagcttgg agcgaacgac ctacaccgaa ctgagatacc tacagcgtga gctatgagaa
     4201 agcgccacgc ttcccgaagg gagaaaggcg gacaggtatc cggtaagcgg cagggtcgga
     4261 acaggagagc gcacgaggga gcttccaggg ggaaacgcct ggtatcttta tagtcctgtc
     4321 gggtttcgcc acctctgact tgagcgtcga tttttgtgat gctcgtcagg ggggcggagc
     4381 ctatggaaaa acgccagcaa cgcggccttt ttacggttcc tggccttttg ctggcctttt
     4441 gctcacatgg ctcgacagat cttcaatatt ggccattagc catattattc attggttata
     4501 tagcataaat caatattggc tattggccat tgcatacgtt gtatctatat cataatatgt
     4561 acatttatat tggctcatgt ccaatatgac cgccatgtt
//
