[The description below was written by a language model from this plasmid's Addgene catalogue record and the feature table of its GenBank file.]
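Description:
pCI-ASC-HA is a mammalian expression plasmid built on the Promega pCI backbone, carrying the human ASC coding sequence (gene symbol PYCARD, the apoptosis-associated speck-like protein containing a CARD) fused to an HA epitope tag. The full construct is 4,599 bp. It is propagated in E. coli using a high-copy ColE1/pUC-type origin and selected with ampicillin through the bla (beta-lactamase) gene driven by its own promoter. An f1 bacteriophage origin is also present, which allows production of single-stranded DNA. The plasmid has no mammalian selectable marker annotated, so it is suited to transient transfection rather than drug selection of stable lines.

Expression is driven by the human cytomegalovirus immediate-early enhancer and promoter, followed by the pCI chimeric intron (a beta-globin/immunoglobulin heavy chain hybrid), which generally improves mRNA processing and expression levels. A T7 promoter lies just upstream of the insert and can be used for in vitro transcription. The ASC insert was cloned between EcoRI and NotI sites, both retained, and transcripts are terminated by an SV40 polyadenylation signal. Despite the name suggesting a C-terminal tag, the catalogue lists HA as N-terminal, and the feature table agrees, placing the HA coding segment directly after the T7 promoter at the start of the insert region. The ASC open reading frame itself is not annotated as a separate feature in the table.

The associated publication concerns AIM2 sensing of cytosolic double-stranded DNA and assembly of a caspase-1-activating inflammasome with ASC. This fits use of the plasmid for expressing detectable, HA-tagged ASC adaptor protein in mammalian cells for inflammasome studies.
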