Addgene plasmid #41553: pCI-ASC-HA
Depositing lab: Kate Fitzgerald. Depositing organization: University of Massachusetts, Worcester. Publication: AIM2 recognizes cytosolic dsDNA and forms a caspase-1-activating inflammasome with ASC. Hornung V, Ablasser A, Charrel-Dennis M, Bauernfeind F, Horvath G, Caffrey DR, Latz E, Fitzgerald KA. Nature. 2009 Mar 26. 458(7237):514-8. 10.1038/nature07725 PubMed 19158675.
Backbone
  Vector backbone: pCI
  Backbone manufacturer: Promega
  Backbone size w/o insert (bp): 4006
  Vector type: Mammalian Expression
Growth in bacteria
  Bacterial resistance: Ampicillin, 100 μg/mL
  Growth temperature: 37°C
  Growth strain: DH5alpha
  Copy number: Unknown
Gene/Insert
  Gene/Insert name: ASC (alt names: PYCARD; Apoptosis-associated speck-like protein containing a CARD; PYCARD PYD and CARD domain containing)
  Species: H. sapiens (human)
  GenBank ID: NM_013258.4 NP_037390.2
  Entrez Gene: PYCARD (a.k.a. ASC, CARD5, TMS, TMS-1, TMS1)
  Promoter: CMV immediate-early enhancer/promoter
  Tag / fusion protein: HA (N terminal on insert)
  Cloning method: Restriction Enzyme; 5′ cloning site EcoRI (not destroyed); 3′ cloning site NotI (not destroyed)
  Sequencing primers: 5′ chim-int-F (TCTTACTGACATCCACTTTGCC); 3′ EBV-rev
Terms and licenses: Academic/Nonprofit Terms; Industry Terms: Not Available to Industry
How to cite: pCI-ASC-HA was a gift from Kate Fitzgerald (Addgene plasmid # 41553 ; http://n2t.net/addgene:41553 ; RRID:Addgene_41553)
